>Addgene plasmid #205446 | AAVS1-A2UCOE-EF1a-HSV TK-P2A-H2-Kb SCT-T2A-mCD47-E2A-mCD55-F2A-neo-AAVS1 | addgene full sequence | sequence record 409030 | Addgene NGS Result
CTGACGTCTAAGAAACCATTATTATCATGACATTAACCTATAAAAATAGGCGTATCACGAGGCCCTTTCG
TCTCGCGCGTTTCGGTGATGACGGTGAAAACCTCTGACACATGCAGCTCCCGGAGACGGTCACAGCTTGT
CTGTAAGCGGATGCCGGGAGCAGACAAGCCCGTCAGGGCGCGTCAGCGGGTGTTGGCGGGTGTCGGGGCT
GGCTTAACTATGCGGCATCAGAGCAGATTGTACTGAGAGTGCACCATATGCGGTGTGAAATACCGCACAG
ATGCGTAAGGAGAAAATACCGCATCAGGCGCCATTCGCCATTCAGGCTGCGCAACTGTTGGGAAGGGCGA
TCGGTGCGGGCCTCTTCGCTATTACGCCAGCTGGCGAAAGGGGGATGTGCTGCAAGGCGATTAAGTTGGG
TAACGCCAGGGTTTTCCCAGTCACGACGTTGTAAAACGACGGCCAGTGAATTCGCCGTGACGTCAGCACG
CCGGGCGGGGACCGGGAGATCCTTGGGGCGGTGGGGGGCCAGCGGCAGTTCCCGGCGGCCCCCGGGGCGG
GCGGGCGGGCGGGTGGTGGCGGCGGTTGGGGCTCGGCGCTCGCTCGCTCGCTGGGCGGGCGGGCGGTGCG
ATGTCCGGAGAGGATGGCCCGGCGGCTGGCCCGGGGGCGGCGGCGGCGGCTGCCCGGGAGCGGCGACGGG
AGCAGCTGCGGCAGTGGGGGGCGCGGGCGGGCGCCGAGCCTGGCCCCGGAGAGCGCCGCGCCCGCACCGT
CCGCTTCGAGCGCGCCGCCGAGTTCCTGGCGGCCTGTGCGGGCGGCGACCTGGACGAGGCGCGTCTGATG
CTGCGCGCCGCCGACCCTGGCCCCGGCGCCGAGCTCGACCCCGCCGCGCCGCCGCCCGCCCGCGCCGTGC
TGGACTCCACCAACGCCGACGGTATCAGCGCCCTGCACCAGGTCAGCGCCCCCCGCCCGGCGTCTCCCGG
GGCCAGGTCCACCCTCTGCTGCGCCACCTGGGGCATCCTCCTTCCCCGTTGCCAGTCTCGATCCGCCCCG
TCGTTCCTGGCCCTGGGCTTTGCCACCCTATGCTGACACCCCGTCCCAGTCCCCCTTACCATTCCCCTTC
GACCACCCCACTTCCGAATTGGAGCCGCTTCAACTGGCCCTGGGCTTAGCCACTCTGTGCTGACCACTCT
GCCCCAGGCCTCCTTACCATTCCCCTTAAACACCGGTGGGGAGGTGGTCCCTGCTGTTACGCCAATGATA
ACCCCCGCCAGAAAAATCTTAGTAGCCTTCCCTTTTTGTTTTCCGTGCCCCAACTCGGCGGATTGACTCG
GCCCCTTCCGGAAACACCCGAATCAACTTCTAGTCAAATTATTGTTCACGCCGCAATGACCCACCCCTGG
CCCGCGTCTGTGGAACTGACCCCTGGTGTACAGGAGAGTTCGCTGCTGAAAGTGGTCCCAAAGGGGTACT
AGTTTTTAAGCTCCCAACTCCCCCTCCCCCAGCGTCTGGAGGATTCCACACCCTCGCACCGCAGGGGCGA
GGAAGTGGGCGGAGTCCGGTTTTGGCGCCAGCCGCTGAGGCTGCCAAGCAGAAAAGCCACCGCTGAGGAG
ACTCCGGTCACTGTCCTCGCCCCGCCTCCCCCTTCCCTCCCCTTGGGGACCACCGGGCGCCACGCCGCGA
ACGTTAAGTGCCGCGGTCGTCGGCGCCTCCGCCCTCCCCCTTGGGCCCCAATTCCCAGCGGGCGCGGCGC
GCGGCCCCTCCCCCCGCCGGGCGCGCGCCCGCTGCCCCGCCCTTCGTGGCCGCCCGGCGTGGGCGGTGCC
ACCCCTCCCCCCGGCGGCCCCGCGCGCAGCTCCCGGCTCCCTCCCCCTTCGGATGTGGCTTGAGCTGTAG
GCGCGGAGGGCCGGGCTCCGGTGCCCGTCAGTGGGCAGAGCGCACATCGCCCACAGTCCCCGAGAAGTTG
GGGGGAGGGGTCGGCAATTGAACCGGTGCCTAGAGAAGGTGGCGCGGGGTAAACTGGGAAAGTGATGTCG
TGTACTGGCTCCGCCTTTTTCCCGAGGGTGGGGGAGAACCGTATATAAGTGCAGTAGTCGCCGTGAACGT
TCTTTTTCGCAACGGGTTTGCCGCCAGAACACAGGTAAGTGCCGTGTGTGGTTCCCGCGGGCCTGGCCTC
TTTACGGGTTATGGCCCTTGCGTGCCTTGAATTACTTCCACCTGGCTGCAGTACGTGATTCTTGATCCCG
AGCTTCGGGTTGGAAGTGGGTGGGAGAGTTCGAGGCCTTGCGCTTAAGGAGCCCCTTCGCCTCGTGCTTG
AGTTGAGGCCTGGCCTGGGCGCTGGGGCCGCCGCGTGCGAATCTGGTGGCACCTTCGCGCCTGTCTCGCT
GCTTTCGATAAGTCTCTAGCCATTTAAAATTTTTGATGACCTGCTGCGACGCTTTTTTTCTGGCAAGATA
GTCTTGTAAATGCGGGCCAAGATCTGCACACTGGTATTTCGGTTTTTGGGGCCGCGGGCGGCGACGGGGC
CCGTGCGTCCCAGCGCACATGTTCGGCGAGGCGGGGCCTGCGAGCGCGGCCACCGAGAATCGGACGGGGG
TAGTCTCAAGCTGGCCGGCCTGCTCTGGTGCCTGGCCTCGCGCCGCCGTGTATCGCCCCGCCCTGGGCGG
CAAGGCTGGCCCGGTCGGCACCAGTTGCGTGAGCGGAAAGATGGCCGCTTCCCGGCCCTGCTGCAGGGAG
CTCAAAATGGAGGACGCGGCGCTCGGGAGAGCGGGCGGGTGAGTCACCCACACAAAGGAAAAGGGCCTTT
CCGTCCTCAGCCGTCGCTTCATGTGACTCCACGGAGTACCGGGCGCCGTCCAGGCACCTCGATTAGTTCT
CGAGCTTTTGGAGTACGTCGTCTTTAGGTTGGGGGGAGGGGTTTTATGCGATGGAGTTTCCCCACACTGA
GTGGGTGGAGACTGAAGTTAGGCCAGCTTGGCACTTGATGTAATTCTCCTTGGAATTTGCCCTTTTTGAG
TTTGGATCTTGGTTCATTCTCAAGCCTCAGACAGTGGTTCAAAGTTTTTTTCTTCCATTTCAGGTGTCGT
GAGGAATTAGCTTGGTACTAATACGACTCACTATAGGGAGACCCAAGCTGGCTAGGTAAGCTTGGTACCG
AGCTCGGATCCACTAGTCCAGTGTGGTGGAATTCTGCAGATATCCAGCACAGTGGCGGCCGCACCATGGC
CAGCTATCCTTGTCACCAGCATGCCTCCGCTTTTGACCAGGCCGCTAGATCCAGAGGCCATTCCAACAGG
AGGACAGCCCTCAGACCCAGGAGGCAGCAAGAGGCCACAGAGGTCAGGCTGGAGCAGAAAATGCCCACCC
TCCTGAGGGTGTACATTGATGGCCCTCACGGCATGGGAAAGACCACAACAACCCAACTGCTGGTCGCCCT
GGGCTCCAGGGATGATATTGTGTACGTGCCCGAACCCATGACCTACTGGAGGGTGCTGGGCGCCTCCGAG
ACCATCGCTAATATCTACACCACCCAACACAGGCTCGATCAGGGCGAGATTTCCGCTGGCGATGCTGCTG
TGGTCATGACCTCCGCCCAGATCACCATGGGCATGCCCTACGCCGTGACAGATGCCGTCCTGGCTCCTCA
TATCGGAGGAGAAGCCGGCAGCTCCCATGCTCCTCCTCCCGCCCTCACACTGATCTTTGACAGACACCCC
ATCGCCGCCCTCCTGTGTTACCCTGCCGCTAGATACCTGATGGGAAGCATGACACCCCAGGCCGTGCTCG
CTTTCGTGGCTCTGATTCCCCCTACCCTGCCCGGCACAAACATCGTCCTGGGCGCTCTGCCCGAAGATAG
GCACATCGATAGGCTCGCCAAAAGGCAAAGGCCCGGAGAAAGACTGGACCTCGCTATGCTCGCTGCTATT
AGGAGAGTGTACGGCCTCCTCGCCAACACCGTGAGATATCTCCAGGGCGGCGGCAGCTGGAGAGAGGATT
GGGGCCAGCTGTCCGGCGCTGCCGTGCCTCCTCAGGGAGCCGAACCTCAAAGCAATGCTGGCCCTAGACC
CCACATCGGCGACACCCTCTTCACCCTGTTTAGGGCCCCCGAACTGCTCGCCCCCAACGGCGACCTCTAC
AACGTCTTTGCCTGGGCCCTGGACGTGCTGGCCAAAAGGCTGAGGCCTATGCACGTGTTCATCCTGGACT
ATGACCAGTCCCCCGCCGGCTGCAGGGATGCCCTCCTCCAGCTGACCAGCGGAATGGTGCAGACCCACGT
GACAACCCCCGGCAGCATCCCCACCATTTGCGACCTGGCCAGGACATTCGCCAGAGAGATGGGCGAAGCT
AATGGATCCGGAGCCACCAACTTCAGCCTGCTGAAGCAAGCCGGCGACGTGGAGGAAAACCCCGGCCCCA
TGGCCAGGTCCGTGACACTCGTCTTCCTGGTGCTGGTGTCCCTGACCGGACTGTATGCTATGGTCATGAG
CTTCGTGAATCTGGGATGCGGCGCCAGCGGAGGCGGAGGCTCCGGCGGCGGCGGCAGC
[297 nt withheld, positions 4539-4835]
GGAGGCGGCGGCAGCGGCGGCGGCGGCAGCGGAGGAGGAGGCTCCGGAGGAGGCGGCAGCGGACCCCACT
CCCTGAGGTACTTTGTCACAGCCGTCAGCAGACCCGGACTCGGAGAGCCTAGGTATATGGAAGTGGGATA
CGTGGACGACACCGAGTTCGTGAGGTTTGACTCCGACGCTGAGAACCCTAGATACGAACCCAGGGCCAGG
TGGATGGAGCAAGAGGGCCCTGAGTATTGGGAAAGGGAAACCCAGAAGGCCAAAGGCAACGAACAGAGCT
TCAGGGTCGACCTCAGAACACTGCTGGGCTGCTATAACCAGAGCAAGGGAGGCAGCCATACCATCCAGGT
GATCAGCGGCTGCGAGGTCGGATCCGACGGCAGACTGCTGAGGGGATATCAGCAGTACGCTTACGACGGC
TGCGATTATATTGCCCTGAACGAGGATCTGAAAACCTGGACCGCTGCTGATATGGCTGCCCTGATCACCA
AGCATAAGTGGGAACAGGCTGGCGAGGCTGAGAGGCTGAGAGCTTACCTCGAAGGCACATGTGTCGAGTG
GCTGAGGAGGTACCTCAAGAACGGCAATGCCACACTCCTGAGAACCGATAGCCCTAAGGCTCACGTCACA
CATCATAGCAGGCCCGAGGACAAGGTCACCCTGAGATGTTGGGCCCTGGGATTTTACCCCGCCGATATCA
CCCTGACCTGGCAACTGAACGGAGAGGAGCTGATCCAGGATATGGAACTGGTGGAAACCAGACCTGCTGG
CGACGGCACCTTCCAAAAGTGGGCCAGCGTGGTCGTCCCTCTGGGAAAAGAGCAATACTATACCTGCCAC
GTCTACCATCAGGGCCTGCCTGAGCCTCTCACCCTGAGATGGGAGCCTCCCCCCAGCACCGTCAGCAATA
TGGCCACCGTGGCTGTGCTCGTGGTGCTGGGAGCCGCCATTGTGACAGGCGCCGTGGTGGCCTTCGTCAT
GAAGATGAGGAGGAGGAACACCGGAGGCAAAGGCGGAGACTATGCCCTCGCTCCCGGCAGCCAGACATCC
GACCTCAGCCTGCCCGACTGTAAGGCTGGCTCCGGCGAAGGCAGAGGAAGCCTCCTGACCTGTGGAGATG
TCGAGGAAAATCCCGGCCCCATGTGGCCCCTGGCTGCTGCCCTCCTGCTGGGAAGCTGTTGCTGTGGCTC
CGCTCAGCTGCTGTTTAGCAACGTCAACTCCATCGAGTTTACAAGCTGTAACGAGACCGTGGTCATCCCC
TGTATCGTGAGGAACGTGGAGGCCCAGTCCACCGAAGAGATGTTCGTCAAGTGGAAACTGAACAAAAGCT
ATATCTTCATTTACGACGGAAATAAAAACTCCACCACCACAGACCAGAACTTTACCAGCGCCAAAATCTC
CGTCTCCGATCTCATCAATGGCATCGCCAGCCTGAAGATGGACAAGAGGGATGCTATGGTCGGCAATTAC
ACCTGCGAGGTGACAGAACTCAGCAGAGAGGGCAAGACCGTGATCGAGCTCAAAAATAGGACCGCCTTTA
ATACAGACCAAGGCTCCGCTTGCAGCTATGAAGAGGAAAAAGGAGGATGCAAGCTCGTCAGCTGGTTTTC
CCCCAATGAGAAGATTCTCATTGTGATCTTCCCCATCCTGGCCATTCTCCTCTTTTGGGGCAAGTTCGGA
ATCCTCACCCTCAAGTACAAGTCCAGCCACACCAACAAGAGAATTATCCTGCTCCTGGTGGCCGGCCTGG
TCCTCACCGTGATCGTGGTGGTCGGCGCCATTCTGCTCATTCCCGGAGAGAAGCCTGTCAAAAACGCCTC
CGGCCTCGGACTCATTGTGATCAGCACCGGAATCCTGATCCTCCTGCAGTACAACGTGTTCATGACAGCT
TTCGGAATGACCTCCTTCACCATCGCTATCCTGATTACCCAGGTGCTGGGATATGTGCTGGCCCTCGTGG
GACTGTGTCTGTGCATCATGGCTTGCGAACCCGTCCATGGCCCTCTCCTGATCTCCGGCCTGGGCATCAT
CGCCCTCGCTGAGCTGCTCGGACTGGTGTACATGAAATTCGTGGCCTCCAACCAAAGAACCATCCAGCCT
CCCAGGAACAGAGGCGGATCCGGCCAGTGCACAAACTATGCCCTGCTCAAGCTGGCCGGCGATGTGGAAA
GCAATCCCGGCCCTATGATCAGGGGAAGGGCCCCTAGGACAAGGCCTAGCCCTCCTCCCCCTCTCCTCCC
TCTCCTGAGCCTGAGCCTGCTGCTGCTGTCCCCTACCGTGAGAGGCGACTGCGGCCCCCCCCCCGACATT
CCTAACGCCAGACCTATTCTGGGCAGGCATAGCAAATTTGCCGAACAAAGCAAGGTCGCCTACAGCTGCA
ACAACGGCTTCAAGCAGGTCCCCGACAAAAGCAACATTGTCGTGTGCCTCGAGAACGGCCAATGGTCCAG
CCATGAAACATTCTGCGAAAAAAGCTGCGTGGCTCCCGAGAGGCTGTCCTTCGCCTCCCTGAAAAAGGAA
TATCTGAATATGAATTTCTTCCCTGTGGGCACCATTGTGGAGTATGAGTGTAGGCCCGGATTCAGAAAGC
AGCCCCCTCTGCCCGGAAAAGCTACATGTCTGGAAGATCTGGTGTGGAGCCCCGTGGCTCAATTCTGCAA
AAAGAAGAGCTGTCCCAATCCCAAGGACCTCGATAATGGCCACATCAACATTCCTACCGGAATCCTGTTC
GGCAGCGAAATTAACTTTAGCTGCAATCCCGGATATAGGCTCGTCGGCGTCAGCAGCACCTTCTGTTCCG
TGACCGGAAACACCGTGGACTGGGACGACGAATTCCCCGTCTGTACCGAGATTCATTGCCCTGAGCCTCC
TAAGATTAACAATGGCATCATGAGAGGCGAAAGCGACAGCTACACCTATTCCCAGGTCGTCACATATAGC
TGCGACAAGGGATTCATCCTGGTCGGCAATGCTAGCATCTATTGCACCGTGAGCAAATCCGATGTGGGAC
AATGGAGCAGCCCCCCTCCCAGGTGCATCGAAAAGAGCAAAGTGCCCACCAAAAAACCCACAATCAACGT
GCCTAGCACAGGCACACCTTCCACCCCTCAAAAACCTACAACCGAGTCCGTGCCCAATCCTGGAGATCAG
CCCACCCCTCAGAAACCTTCCACAGTCAAGGTGAGCGCCACCCAGCATGTCCCTGTGACCAAGACAACAG
TCAGACATCCTATCAGAACCTCCACCGACAAAGGAGAACCTAACACCGGCGGAGACAGGTACATTTACGG
ACACACCTGTCTGATCACACTGACAGTGCTCCATGTCATGCTGTCCCTGATCGGATACCTCACAGGCTCC
GGCGTGAAACAAACCCTGAACTTCGATCTGCTGAAACTCGCCGGAGACGTCGAGTCCAACCCCGGCCCTA
TGATCGAGCAGGACGGACTCCATGCTGGAAGCCCTGCCGCTTGGGTCGAGAGGCTCTTTGGATACGACTG
GGCTCAGCAGACAATCGGCTGCAGCGATGCCGCCGTGTTTAGACTCAGCGCCCAGGGCAGACCTGTGCTG
TTTGTGAAGACCGACCTGAGCGGAGCTCTCAATGAGCTCCAAGATGAAGCCGCCAGACTGAGCTGGCTCG
CCACCACAGGCGTGCCTTGTGCTGCCGTGCTGGACGTCGTCACAGAGGCCGGAAGGGATTGGCTGCTCCT
GGGCGAAGTCCCCGGACAGGATCTGCTGAGCTCCCATCTGGCCCCTGCCGAAAAGGTCTCCATTATGGCC
GATGCCATGAGGAGGCTGCACACCCTGGATCCCGCTACCTGTCCCTTTGACCATCAGGCCAAGCACAGGA
TTGAGAGGGCCAGAACAAGAATGGAGGCCGGCCTGGTCGACCAGGATGATCTGGACGAGGAACACCAGGG
CCTCGCTCCTGCCGAGCTCTTTGCCAGACTCAAGGCCAGGATGCCTGACGGCGAAGATCTGGTGGTGACC
CATGGAGATGCCTGTCTCCCCAACATCATGGTGGAAAACGGCAGGTTCTCCGGATTCATTGACTGCGGCA
GGCTCGGCGTGGCCGACAGGTATCAGGACATCGCCCTGGCTACCAGAGATATCGCTGAGGAGCTGGGAGG
AGAGTGGGCCGATAGATTTCTCGTGCTCTATGGCATTGCCGCTCCCGACAGCCAGAGAATTGCCTTCTAC
AGACTGCTCGATGAGTTTTTTTGAGTTTAAACCCGCTGATCAGCCTCGACTGTGCCTTCTAGTTGCCAGC
CATCTGTTGTTTGCCCCTCCCCCGTGCCTTCCTTGACCCTGGAAGGTGCCACTCCCACTGTCCTTTCCTA
ATAAAATGAGGAAATTGCATCGCATTGTCTGAGTAGGTGTCATTCTATTCTGGGGGGTGGGGTGGGGCAG
GACAGCAAGGGGGAGGATTGGGAAGACAATAGCAGGCATGCTGGGGATGCGGTGGGCTCTATGGCTTCTG
AGGCGGAAAGAACCAGCTGGGGCTCTAGGGGGTATCCCCACGCGCCCTGTAGCGGCGCATCTAGCGGCCG
ATCAGGCCCGACCTACTCTCTTCCGCATTGGAGTCGCTTTAACTGGCCCTGGCTTTGGCAGCCTGTGCTG
ACCCATGCAGTCCTCCTTACCATCCCTCCCTCGACTTCCCCTCTTCCGATGTTGAGCCCCTCCAGCCGGT
CCTGGACTTTGTCTCCTTCCCTGCCCTGCCCTCTCCTGAACCTGAGCCAGCTCCCATAGCTCAGTCTGGT
CTATCTGCCTGGCCCTGGCCATTGTCACTTTGCGCTGCCCTCCTCTCGCCCCCGAGTGCCCTTGCTGTGC
CGCCGGAACTCTGCCCTCTAACGCTGCCGTCTCTCTCCTGAGTCCGGACCACTTTGAGCTCTACTGGCTT
CTGCGCCGCCTCTGGCCCACTGTTTCCCCTTCCCAGGCAGGTCCTGCTTTCTCTGACCTGCATTCTCTCC
CCTGGGCCTGTGCCGCTTTCTGTCTGCAGCTTGTGGCCTGGGTCACCTCTACGGCTGGCCCAGATCCTTC
CCTGCCGCCTCCTTCAGGTTCCGTCTTCCTCCACTCCCTCTTCCCCTTGCTCTCTGCTGTGTTGCTGCCC
AAGGATGCTCTTTCCGGAGCACTTCCTTCTCGGCGCTGCACCACGTGATGTCCTCTGAGCGGATCCTCCC
CGTGTCTGGGTCCTCTCCGGGCATCTCTCCTCCCTCACCCAACCCCATGCCGTCTTCACTCGCTGGGTTC
CCTTTTCCTTCTCCTTCTGGGGCCTGTGCCATCTCTCGTTTCTTAGGATGGCCTTCTCCGACGGATGTCT
CCCTTGCGTCCCGCCTCCCCTTCTTGTAGGCCTGCATCAGGCCAAATTGGCCGTCGACTGCAGAGGCCTG
CATGCAAGCTTGGCGTAATCATGGTCATAGCTGTTTCCTGTGTGAAATTGTTATCCGCTCACAATTCCAC
ACAACATACGAGCCGGAAGCATAAAGTGTAAAGCCTGGGGTGCCTAATGAGTGAGCTAACTCACATTAAT
TGCGTTGCGCTCACTGCCCGCTTTCCAGTCGGGAAACCTGTCGTGCCAGCTGCATTAATGAATCGGCCAA
CGCGCGGGGAGAGGCGGTTTGCGTATTGGGCGCTCTTCCGCTTCCTCGCTCACTGACTCGCTGCGCTCGG
TCGTTCGGCTGCGGCGAGCGGTATCAGCTCACTCAAAGGCGGTAATACGGTTATCCACAGAATCAGGGGA
TAACGCAGGAAAGAACATGTGAGCAAAAGGCCAGCAAAAGGCCAGGAACCGTAAAAAGGCCGCGTTGCTG
GCGTTTTTCCATAGGCTCCGCCCCCCTGACGAGCATCACAAAAATCGACGCTCAAGTCAGAGGTGGCGAA
ACCCGACAGGACTATAAAGATACCAGGCGTTTCCCCCTGGAAGCTCCCTCGTGCGCTCTCCTGTTCCGAC
CCTGCCGCTTACCGGATACCTGTCCGCCTTTCTCCCTTCGGGAAGCGTGGCGCTTTCTCATAGCTCACGC
TGTAGGTATCTCAGTTCGGTGTAGGTCGTTCGCTCCAAGCTGGGCTGTGTGCACGAACCCCCCGTTCAGC
CCGACCGCTGCGCCTTATCCGGTAACTATCGTCTTGAGTCCAACCCGGTAAGACACGACTTATCGCCACT
GGCAGCAGCCACTGGTAACAGGATTAGCAGAGCGAGGTATGTAGGCGGTGCTACAGAGTTCTTGAAGTGG
TGGCCTAACTACGGCTACACTAGAAGAACAGTATTTGGTATCTGCGCTCTGCTGAAGCCAGTTACCTTCG
GAAAAAGAGTTGGTAGCTCTTGATCCGGCAAACAAACCACCGCTGGTAGCGGTGGTTTTTTTGTTTGCAA
GCAGCAGATTACGCGCAGAAAAAAAGGATCTCAAGAAGATCCTTTGATCTTTTCTACGGGGTCTGACGCT
CAGTGGAACGAAAACTCACGTTAAGGGATTTTGGTCATGAGATTATCAAAAAGGATCTTCACCTAGATCC
TTTTAAATTAAAAATGAAGTTTTAAATCAATCTAAAGTATATATGAGTAAACTTGGTCTGACAGTTACCA
ATGCTTAATCAGTGAGGCACCTATCTCAGCGATCTGTCTATTTCGTTCATCCATAGTTGCCTGACTCCCC
GTCGTGTAGATAACTACGATACGGGAGGGCTTACCATCTGGCCCCAGTGCTGCAATGATACCGCGAGACC
CACGCTCACCGGCTCCAGATTTATCAGCAATAAACCAGCCAGCCGGAAGGGCCGAGCGCAGAAGTGGTCC
TGCAACTTTATCCGCCTCCATCCAGTCTATTAATTGTTGCCGGGAAGCTAGAGTAAGTAGTTCGCCAGTT
AATAGTTTGCGCAACGTTGTTGCCATTGCTACAGGCATCGTGGTGTCACGCTCGTCGTTTGGTATGGCTT
CATTCAGCTCCGGTTCCCAACGATCAAGGCGAGTTACATGATCCCCCATGTTGTGCAAAAAAGCGGTTAG
CTCCTTCGGTCCTCCGATCGTTGTCAGAAGTAAGTTGGCCGCAGTGTTATCACTCATGGTTATGGCAGCA
CTGCATAATTCTCTTACTGTCATGCCATCCGTAAGATGCTTTTCTGTGACTGGTGAGTACTCAACCAAGT
CATTCTGAGAATAGTGTATGCGGCGACCGAGTTGCTCTTGCCCGGCGTCAATACGGGATAATACCGCGCC
ACATAGCAGAACTTTAAAAGTGCTCATCATTGGAAAACGTTCTTCGGGGCGAAAACTCTCAAGGATCTTA
CCGCTGTTGAGATCCAGTTCGATGTAACCCACTCGTGCACCCAACTGATCTTCAGCATCTTTTACTTTCA
CCAGCGTTTCTGGGTGAGCAAAAACAGGAAGGCAAAATGCCGCAAAAAAGGGAATAAGGGCGACACGGAA
ATGTTGAATACTCATACTCTTCCTTTTTCAATATTATTGAAGCATTTATCAGGGTTATTGTCTCATGAGC
GGATACATATTTGAATGTATTTAGAAAAATAAACAAATAGGGGTTCCGCGCACATTTCCCCGAAAAGTGC
CAC
Features (pLannotate 1.2.2; 26 found; start..end, strand, type, name):
     72..107     +  CDS            rop (fragment): Rop protein, which maintains plasmids at low copy number; rop
    209..308     +  misc_feature   bom (fragment): basis of mobility region from pBR322
    314..471     -  CDS            lacZα (fragment): LacZα fragment of β-galactosidase; lacZ fragment
    631..951     +  CDS            PPP1R12C (fragment): PP12C_HUMAN - Also known as LENG3, MBS85 From Homo sapiens (Human).
   1904..3082    +  promoter       EF-1α promoter: strong constitutive promoter for human elongation factor EF-1α
   3099..3117    +  promoter       T7 promoter: promoter for bacteriophage T7 RNA polymerase
   3216..4343    +  CDS            TK: KITH_HHV1 - Also known as UL23. Experimental evidence at protein level: Swiss-Prot protein existence level 1. Catalyzes the transfer of the gamma-phospho group of ATP to thymidine to generate dTMP in the salvage pathway of pyrimidine synthesis. The dTMP serves as a substrate for DNA polymerase during viral DNA replication. Allows the virus to be reactivated and to grow in non-proliferative cells lacking a high concentration of phosphorylated nucleic acid precursors. From Human herpesvirus 1 (HHV-1) (Human herpes simplex virus 1). Used in molecular biology as a selectable marker to identify tra
   4386..4409    +  CDS            T2A (fragment): 2A peptide from Thosea asigna virus capsid protein Eukaryotic ribosomes fail to insert a peptide bond between the Gly and Pro residues, yielding separate polypeptides.
   4410..4835    +  CDS            B2m (sequence partly withheld): B2MG_MOUSE - Experimental evidence at protein level: Swiss-Prot protein existence level 1. Component of the class I major histocompatibility complex (MHC). Involved in the presentation of peptide antigens to the immune system. From Mus musculus (Mouse).
   4899..5909    +  CDS            H2-K1 (fragment): HA1B_MOUSE - Also known as H2-K. Experimental evidence at protein level: Swiss-Prot protein existence level 1. Involved in the presentation of foreign antigens to the immune system. From Mus musculus (Mouse).
   5958..5975    +  CDS            T2A (fragment): 2A peptide from Thosea asigna virus capsid protein Eukaryotic ribosomes fail to insert a peptide bond between the Gly and Pro residues, yielding separate polypeptides.
   5976..6947    +  CDS            Cd47: CD47_MOUSE - Experimental evidence at protein level: Swiss-Prot protein existence level 1. Has a role in both cell adhesion by acting as an adhesion receptor for THBS1 on platelets, and in the modulation of integrins. Plays an important role in memory formation and synaptic plasticity in the hippocampus. Receptor for SIRPA, binding to which prevents maturation of immature dendritic cells and inhibits cytokine production by mature dendritic cells. Interaction with SIRPG mediates cell-cell adhesion, enhances superantigen-dependent T-cell-mediated proliferation and costimulates T-cell activation.
   7020..8189    +  CDS            Cd55: DAF1_MOUSE - Also known as Cd55a, Daf, Daf1. Experimental evidence at protein level: Swiss-Prot protein existence level 1. This protein recognizes C4b and C3b fragments that condense with cell-surface hydroxyl or amino groups when nascent C4b and C3b are locally generated during C4 and c3 activation. Interaction of daf with cell-associated C4b and C3b polypeptides interferes with their ability to catalyze the conversion of C2 and factor B to enzymatically active C2a and Bb and thereby prevents the formation of C4b2a and C3bBb, the amplification convertases of the complement cascade. Inhibits c
   8238..8257    +  CDS            F2A (fragment): 2A peptide from foot-and-mouth disease virus polyprotein Eukaryotic ribosomes fail to insert a peptide bond between the Gly and Pro residues, yielding separate polypeptides.
   8265..9056    +  CDS            neo: KKA2_KLEPN - Also known as kan, nptII. Experimental evidence at protein level: Swiss-Prot protein existence level 1. Resistance to kanamycin, neomycin, paromomycin, ribostamycin, butirosin and gentamicin B. From Klebsiella pneumoniae.
   9085..9309    +  polyA_signal   bGH poly(A) signal: bovine growth hormone polyadenylation signal
   9313..9334    +  promoter       SV40 promoter (fragment): SV40 enhancer and early promoter
   9355..9375    +  rep_origin     f1 ori (fragment): f1 bacteriophage origin of replication; arrow indicates direction of (+) strand synthesis
   9780..10194   +  misc_feature   HA-L (fragment): left homology arm from the adeno-associated virus integration site (AAVS1) within intron 1 of the human PPP1R12C gene
  10271..10293   -  protein_bind   lac operator (fragment): The lac repressor binds to the lac operator to inhibit transcription in E. coli. This inhibition can be relieved by adding lactose or isopropyl-β-D-thiogalactopyranoside (IPTG). lac repressor encoded by lacI
  10297..10327   -  promoter       lac promoter: promoter for the E. coli lac operon
  10342..10363   -  protein_bind   CAP binding site: CAP binding activates transcription in the presence of cAMP. E. coli catabolite activator protein
  10376..10468   -  CDS            lacI (fragment): lac repressor; lacI; The lac repressor binds to the lac operator to inhibit transcription in E. coli. This inhibition can be relieved by adding lactose or isopropyl-β-D-thiogalactopyranoside (IPTG).
  10651..11239   -  rep_origin     ori: high-copy-number ColE1/pMB1/pBR322/pUC origin of replication
  11410..12270   -  CDS            AmpR: β-lactamase; bla; confers resistance to ampicillin, carbenicillin, and related antibiotics
  12271..12375   -  promoter       AmpR promoter: bla
