[The description below was written by a language model from this plasmid's Addgene catalogue record and pLannotate feature annotations shown in this document.]
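Description:
AAVS1-A2UCOE-EF1a-HSV TK-P2A-H2-Kb SCT-T2A-mCD47-E2A-mCD55-F2A-neo-AAVS1 is a 12.4 kb donor plasmid built on the pUC57 cloning backbone for targeted knock-in at the human AAVS1 safe-harbour locus, which lies in intron 1 of PPP1R12C. It is propagated in E. coli from a high-copy ColE1/pUC origin under ampicillin selection (AmpR with its native bla promoter). Two stretches of PPP1R12C/AAVS1 sequence flank the mammalian cassette and serve as homology arms for homology-directed integration. The nuclease or guide used to cut the locus is not part of this plasmid and is not stated in the record.

Between the arms, the name indicates an A2UCOE element, a ubiquitous chromatin opening element generally used to resist transgene silencing. It is not called by the automated annotation but presumably occupies the unannotated region upstream of the EF-1α promoter. That promoter drives a single polycistronic transcript terminated by a bGH polyadenylation signal. Its five coding units are separated by P2A, T2A, E2A and F2A ribosome-skipping peptides, only some of which are detected as fragments in the annotation:

HSV-1 thymidine kinase, commonly used as a drug-inducible suicide or negative-selection gene; an H2-Kb single-chain trimer, annotated as mouse β2-microglobulin fused upstream of the H2-K1 heavy chain; mouse CD47, the SIRPα ligand that delivers an inhibitory signal to phagocytes; mouse CD55, a complement decay-accelerating factor; and neo, which allows G418 selection of integrants.

According to the record, the construct was made for engineering human pluripotent stem cell lines to evade xenogeneic transplantation barriers, by displaying mouse immune-inhibitory molecules on human cells.
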