Addgene plasmid #205446: AAVS1-A2UCOE-EF1a-HSV TK-P2A-H2-Kb SCT-T2A-mCD47-E2A-mCD55-F2A-neo-AAVS1
Purpose: human AAVS1-targeting plasmid for expression of HSV TK, H2-Kb SCT, mouse CD47, and mouse CD55
Depositing lab: Deepta Bhattacharya. Publication: Engineering human pluripotent stem cell lines to evade xenogeneic transplantation barriers. Pizzato HA, Alonso-Guallart P, Woods J, Connelly JP, Fehniger TA, Atkinson JP, Pruett-Miller SM, Monsma FJ Jr, Bhattacharya D. Stem Cell Reports. 2023 Dec 22:S2213-6711(23)00496-4. doi: 10.1016/j.stemcr.2023.12.003. PubMed 38215755.
Backbone
  Vector backbone: pUC57
  Vector type: Mammalian Expression
  Selectable markers: Neomycin (select with G418)
Growth in bacteria
  Bacterial resistance: Ampicillin, 100 μg/mL
  Growth temperature: 37°C
  Growth strain: DH5alpha
  Copy number: High Copy
Gene/Insert
  Gene/Insert name: HSV TK-H2-Kb SCT-mCD47-mCD55
  Species: M. musculus (mouse)
  Promoter: EF1a
  Cloning method: Gibson Cloning
Terms and licenses: Academic/Nonprofit Terms; Industry Terms: Not Available to Industry
Depositor comments: Please visit https://www.biorxiv.org/content/10.1101/2023.06.27.546594v1 for bioRxiv preprint.
How to cite: AAVS1-A2UCOE-EF1a-HSV TK-P2A-H2-Kb SCT-T2A-mCD47-E2A-mCD55-F2A-neo-AAVS1 was a gift from Deepta Bhattacharya (Addgene plasmid # 205446 ; http://n2t.net/addgene:205446 ; RRID:Addgene_205446)
